>Addgene plasmid #201329 | pSW012 | addgene full sequence | sequence record 410532 | Addgene NGS Result
TCTGTGAAGACAATGCCGAATTCGGATCCGGAGGCGCTCCGGTGCGTATCCTTCCTAAAGGCATTGCGTT
GGAGTCCACGGTTCGTCATATGCGGCTTCATCTCTTCGCGGTGGCGTGTTCACGGTCGAGGACCCGGCTG
CTCTTGTAGTGCTTGGGGTGGTGTTGCTGCGCTCAGCGCTTATGTATCTTGCTTTGGGTGTGTGCGTGTG
TTGTGATGGCGTGAGTTTGTATTGGGTTGTTGTTGGTCGATGCTTTATATATAAAATGGGACGAAAGGCT
TTTTCGCTATGCCATATTCCGTGCACATCTCACCCAGCGCGTCGGCGCCGTCGACTGCTGTTTCACATCG
CGGCGGTGCTGGCCGGCCGTTGACGTCCGCGTTGCCGAGCTTCATTATTCGCCATCTCATATCCATTAAT
CCACGTGCTGTCATTGTTTCACGTTGTATGGGAGCATTTGACCCTTGGACATAAAACATGATATCGTGGT
GCTTAATTAATTGACTCAAGGAATAGAGGTCGACGCATGCACCATACTACCTCCATGATCGATGACAAAC
TTCTGCAAGGGACCTGTACGCGTACAAAACACGGAGGATCCAAATGTGTGTGCTGCACCAAAATGACGCG
GAAACTAAGGCGTCGTTGCTGACACATTTCTCCATCGCTGCCAACATGTTGTCTTGTGTTCGCACGCCGC
GTATATATACACCCACCACGCGCGCCATATTATCCGTCAACCGTATCAAAGTTTTTGTAACGACACAAAT
CAAGTTGCTAGCTCCCATTTCAGCTGGTGATACCTGCAAATTTGGTGATAAGGTAGCTAGGTGAATGGAG
AGAGAGAAGAACGTGGTGTACGGCCCCGAGCCCAAGCACCCTCTGGGCAACTTCACCGCCGGCGAGATGC
TGTACAACGCTCTGCACAAGCACTCCCACATCCCCCAGGCCATCCTGGACGTGATGGGCAACGAGTCCCT
TTCCTACCAGGAGTTCTTCGACACTACTGTGAAGCTGGGCCAGAGCCTCCAGAACTGTGGCTACAAGATG
AACGATGTCGTGTCGATCTGTGCAGAGAACAACAAGAGATTCTTCATCCCCATCATCTCCGCCTGGTACA
TCGGCATGGTGGTGGCCCCTGTGAACGAGGACTATATCCCAGACGAGCTGTGTAAAGTGACCGGCATCTC
CAAGCCGATCCTGGTCTTTACCACTAGGAAGATCCTGCCTAAGGTTTTGGAGGTTAAAGACAGAACCAAC
TACATAAAGAGGATCATCATACTGGACTCTGAAGAGAACCTGCTGGGCTGCGAGAGCCTGCACAACTTCA
TGTCCAGGTACTCCGACAACAACCTCCAAACATTCAAGCCTCTGCACTACGACCCTGTGGACCAGGTAGC
CGCCATCCTGTGCTCCTCCGGCACAACCGGCCTGCCTAAAGGCGTGATGCAGACCCACAGGAACATCTGT
GTGAGACTCACACACGCATCTGACCCCAGAGTGGGTACACAACTCATCCCCGGCGTATCCGTGCTGGCCT
ACCTGCCATTCTTCCACGCCTTCGGCTTCAGTATCAACCTGGGCTATTTCATGGTGGGCCTGAGAGTGGT
GATGCTCCGAAGGTTTAACCAGGAGGTGTTCCTGAAGGCCATCCAGGACTACGAGGTGAGGAGCGTGATC
AACGTTCCCTCCACAATCCTGTTCCTGTCCAAGAGCCCTCTGGTGGACAAGTACGACCTATCCACCCTGG
CGGAGCTGTGCTGTGGAGCCGCTCCTCTGGCGAAGGAGGTGGCCGAGATCGCCGTGAAGAGGCTGAACCT
GCCAGGGATACGGTGTGGCTACGGTCTAACAGAGTCTACCTCCGCCAACATCCATACTCTGCACAACGAG
TTCAAGTCCGGCTCCCTGGGCAAGGTGACACCTTACATGGCCGCCAAGATCATCGACAGGAACACCGGCG
AGGCCCTGGGTCCAAACCAGGTGGGCGAGCTGTGCATCTGGGGACCTATGGTAACAAAAGGCTATGTGAA
CAACCCACAGGCTACTAAGGAGGCCATCGACGACGACGGCTGGCTGCACTCTGGCGACTTCGGCTACTAC
GACGAGGACGAGTATTTCTACATCGTGGACCGGTACAAGGAGCTGATCAAATACAAGGGCTATCAGGTCG
CCCCTGTGGAGCTGGAGGAGATCCTCCTTCAGCACCCAGGCATCAGGGACGTGGCCGTCGTGGGTATCCC
TGACATCGAGGCCGGCGAGCTGCCAGCCGGCTTCGTGGTGAAGCAGCCCGGCGCCCAACTCACCGCTAAG
GAGGTGTACGACTTCCTGGCCCAGAGGGTGTCTCACTCCAAGTACCTGAGGGGCGGCGTAAGGTTCGTGG
ACTCTATCCCCAGGAACGTGACAGGCAAGATTAGTCGAAAAGAGCTGAGGGAGGCCCTGATGGAGAAGGC
TTCTAAGCTGTAAGCTTGTCAAGCAGATCGTTCAAACATTTGGCAATAAAGTTTCTTAAGATTGAATCCT
GTTGCCGGTCTTGCGATGATTATCATATAATTTCTGTTGAATTACGTTAAGCATGTAATAATTAACATGT
AATGCATGACGTTATTTATGAGATGGGTTTTTATGATTAGAGTCCCGCAATTATACATTTAATACGCGAT
AGAAAACAAAATATAGCGCGCAAACTAGGATAAATTATCGCGCGCGGTGTCATCTATGTTACTAGATCGA
CGCTGCAATTGTCTTCTGCACGAAGTGGTTTAAACTATCAGTGTTTGACAGGATATATTGGCGGGTAAAC
CTAAGAGAAAAGAGCGTTTATTAGAATAATCGGATATTTAAAAGGGCGTGAAAAGGTTTATCCGTTCGTC
CATTTGTATGTGCATGCCAACCACAGGGTTCCCCAGATCAGGCGCTGGCTGCTGAACCCCCAGCCGGAAC
TGACCCCACAAGGCCCTAGCGTTTGCAATGCACCAGGTCATCATTGACCCAGGCGTGTTCCACCAGGCCG
CTGCCTCGCAACTCTTCGCAGGCTTCGCCGACCTGCTCGCGCCACTTCTTCACGCGGGTGGAATCCGATC
CGCACATGAGGCGGAAGGTTTCCAGCTTGAGCGGGTACGGCTCCCGGTGCGAGCTGAAATAGTCGAACAT
CCGTCGGGCCGTCGGCGACAGCTTGCGGTACTTCTCCCATATGAATTTCGTGTAGTGGTCGCCAGCAAAC
AGCACGACGATTTCCTCGTCGATCAGGACCTGGCAACGGGACGTTTTCTTGCCACGGTCCAGGACGCGGA
AGCGGTGCAGCAGCGACACCGATTCCAGGTGCCCAACGCGGTCGGACGTGAAGCCCATCGCCGTCGCCTG
TAGGCGCGACAGGCATTCCTCGGCCTTCGTGTAATACCGGCCATTGATCGACCAGCCCAGGTCCTGGCAA
AGCTCGTAGAACGTGAAGGTGATCGGCTCGCCGATAGGGGTGCGCTTCGCGTACTCCAACACCTGCTGCC
ACACCAGTTCGTCATCGTCGGCCCGCAGCTCGACGCCGGTGTAGGTGATCTTCACGTCCTTGTTGACGTG
GAAAATGACCTTGTTTTGCAGCGCCTCGCGCGGGATTTTCTTGTTGCGCGTGGTGAACAGGGCAGAGCGG
GCCGTGTCGTTTGGCATCGCTCGCATCGTGTCCGGCCACGGCGCAATATCGAACAAGGAAAGCTGCATTT
CCTTGATCTGCTGCTTCGTGTGTTTCAGCAACGCGGCCTGCTTGGCCTCGCTGACCTGTTTTGCCAGGTC
CTCGCCGGCGGTTTTTCGCTTCTTGGTCGTCATAGTTCCTCGCGTGTCGATGGTCATCGACTTCGCCAAA
CCTGCCGCCTCCTGTTCAAGACGACGCGAACGCTCCACGGCGGCCGATGGCGCGGGCAGGGCAGGGGGAG
CCAGTTGCACGCTGTCGCGCTCGATCTTGGCCGTAGCTTGCTGGACCATCGAGCCGACGGACTGGAAGGT
TTCGCGGGGCGCACGCATGACGGTGCGGCTTGCGATGGTTTCGGCATCCTCGGCGGAAAACCCCGCGTCG
ATCAGTTCTTGCCTGTATGCCTTCCGGTCAAACGTCCGATTCATTCACCCTCCTTGCGGGATTGCCCCGA
CTCACGCCGGGGCAATGTGCCCTTATTCCTGATTTGACCCGCCTGGTGCCTTGGTGTCCAGATAATCCAC
CTTATCGGCAATGAAGTCGGTCCCGTAGACCGTCTGGCCGTCCTTCTCGTACTTGGTATTCCGAATCTTG
CCCTGCACGAATACCAGCGACCCCTTGCCCAAATACTTGCCGTGGGCCTCGGCCTGAGAGCCAAAACACT
TGATGCGGAAGAAGTCGGTGCGCTCCTGCTTGTCGCCGGCATCGTTGCGCCACATCTAGGATCTGCCAGG
AACCGTAAAAAGGCCGCGTTGCTGGCGTTTTTCCATAGGCTCCGCCCCCCTGACGAGCATCACAAAAATC
GACGCTCAAGTCAGAGGTGGCGAAACCCGACAGGACTATAAAGATACCAGGCGTTTCCCCCTGGAAGCTC
CCTCGTGCGCTCTCCTGTTCCGACCCTGCCGCTTACCGGATACCTGTCCGCCTTTCTCCCTTCGGGAAGC
GTGGCGCTTTCTCATAGCTCACGCTGTAGGTATCTCAGTTCGGTGTAGGTCGTTCGCTCCAAGCTGGGCT
GTGTGCACGAACCCCCCGTTCAGCCCGACCGCTGCGCCTTATCCGGTAACTATCGTCTTGAGTCCAACCC
GGTAAGACACGACTTATCGCCACTGGCAGCAGCCACTGGTAACAGGATTAGCAGAGCGAGGTATGTAGGC
GGTGCTACAGAGTTCTTGAAGTGGTGGCCTAACTACGGCTACACTAGAAGAACAGTATTTGGTATCTGCG
CTCTGCTGAAGCCAGTTACCTTCGGAAAAAGAGTTGGTAGCTCTTGATCCGGCAAACAAACCACCGCTGG
TAGCGGTGGTTTTTTTGTTTGCAAGCAGCAGATTACGCGCAGAAAAAAAGGATCTCAAGAAGATCCTTTG
ATCTTTTCTACGGGGTCTGACGCTCAGTGGAACGAAAACTCACGTTAAGGGATTTTGGTCATGAGATTAT
CAAAAAGGATCTTCACCTAGATCCTTTTAAATTAAAAATGAAGTTTTAAATCAATCTAAAGTATATATGA
GTAAACTTGGTCTGACAGTTACCAATGCTTAATCAGTGAGGCACCTATCTCAGCGATCTGTCTATTTCGT
TCATCCATAGTTGCCTGACTCCCCGTCGTGTAGATAACTACGATACGGGAGGGCTTACCATCTGGCCCCA
GTGCTGCAATGATACCGCGAGAACCACGCTCACCGGCTCCAGATTTATCAGCAATAAACCAGCCAGCCGG
AAGGGCCGAGCGCAGAAGTGGTCCTGCAACTTTATCCGCCTCCATCCAGTCTATTAATTGTTGCCGGGAA
GCTAGAGTAAGTAGTTCGCCAGTTAATAGTTTGCGCAACGTTGTTGCCATTGCTACAGGCATCGTGGTGT
CACGCTCGTCGTTTGGTATGGCTTCATTCAGCTCCGGTTCCCAACGATCAAGGCGAGTTACATGATCCCC
CATGTTGTGCAAAAAAGCGGTTAGCTCCTTCGGTCCTCCGATCGTTGTCAGAAGTAAGTTGGCCGCAGTG
TTATCACTCATGGTTATGGCAGCACTGCATAATTCTCTTACTGTCATGCCATCCGTAAGATGCTTTTCTG
TGACTGGTGAGTACTCAACCAAGTCATTCTGAGAATAGTGTATGCGGCGACCGAGTTGCTCTTGCCCGGC
GTCAATACGGGATAATACCGCGCCACATAGCAGAACTTTAAAAGTGCTCATCATTGGAAAACGTTCTTCG
GGGCGAAAACTCTCAAGGATCTTACCGCTGTTGAGATCCAGTTCGATGTAACCCACTCGTGCACCCAACT
GATCTTCAGCATCTTTTACTTTCACCAGCGTTTCTGGGTGAGCAAAAACAGGAAGGCAAAATGCCGCAAA
AAAGGGAATAAGGGCGACACGGAAATGTTGAATACTCATACTCTTCCTTTTTCAATATTATTGAAGCATT
TATCAAGGTTATTGTCTCATGAGCGGATACATATTTGAATGTATTTAGAAAAATAAACAAATAGGGGTTC
CGCGCACGAATTGGCCAGCGCTGCCATTTTTGGGGTGAGGCCGTTCGCGGCCGAGGGGCGCAGCCCCTGG
GGGGATGGGAGGCCCGCGTTAGCGGGCCGGGAGGGTTCGAGAAGGGGGGGCACCCCCCTTCGGCGTGCGC
GGTCACGCGCACAGGGCGCAGCCCTGGTTAAAAACAAGGTTTATAAATATTGGTTTAAAAGCAGGTTAAA
AGACAGGTTAGCGGTGGCCGAAAAACGGGCGGAAACCCTTGCAAATGCTGGATTTTCTGCCTGTGGACAG
CCCCTCAAATGTCAATAGGTGCGCCCCTCATCTGTCAGCACTCTGCCCCTCAAGTGTCAAGGATCGCGCC
CCTCATCTGTCAGTAGTCGCGCCCCTCAAGTGTCAATACCGCAGGGCACTTATCCCCAGGCTTGTCCACA
TCATCTGTGGGAAACTCGCGTAAAATCAGGCGTTTTCGCCGATTTGCGAGGCTGGCCAGCTCCACGTCGC
CGGCCGAAATCGAGCCTGCCCCTCATCTGTCAACGCCGCGCCGGGTGAGTCGGCCCCTCAAGTGTCAACG
TCCGCCCCTCATCTGTCAGTGAGGGCCAAGTTTTCCGCGAGGTATCCACAACGCCGGCGGCCGCGGTGTC
TCGCACACGGCTTCGACGGCGTTTCTGGCGCGTTTGCAGGGCCATAGACGGCCGCCAGCCCAGCGGCGAG
GGCAACCAGCCCGGTGAGCGTCGCAAAGGAGATCCTGATCTGACTGATGGGCTGCCTGTATCGAGTGGTG
ATTTTGTGCCGAGCTGCCGGTCGGGGAGCTGTTGGCTGGCTGGTGGCAGGATATATTGTGGTGTAAACAA
ATTGACGCTTAGACAACTTAATAACACATTGCGGACGTTTTTAATGTACTGGGGTGGATGCAGTGGGCCC
CAC
Features (pLannotate 1.2.2; 10 found; start..end, strand, type, name):
   1572..1588    -  promoter       dU6-3 promoter (fragment): RNA polymerase III promoter for Drosophila U6-3 snRNA (Port et al., 2014)
   2476..2728    +  terminator     NOS terminator: nopaline synthase terminator and poly(A) signal
   2776..2800    +  misc_feature   RB T-DNA repeat: right border repeat from nopaline C58 T-DNA
   2912..2932    -  CDS            TetR (fragment): tetracycline resistance regulatory protein; tetR
   2959..4104    -  CDS            trfA: TRFA_ECOLX - Experimental evidence at protein level: Swiss-Prot protein existence level 1. Also involved in plasmid copy number control, promoting intermolecular coupling of protein bound iterons at oriV, which inhibits replication initiation. From Escherichia coli.
   4440..5028    -  rep_origin     ori: high-copy-number ColE1/pMB1/pBR322/pUC origin of replication
   5199..6059    -  CDS            AmpR: β-lactamase; bla; confers resistance to ampicillin, carbenicillin, and related antibiotics
   6060..6164    -  promoter       AmpR promoter: bla
   6251..6882    -  rep_origin     oriV: incP origin of replication
   6974..6998    +  misc_feature   LB T-DNA repeat: left border repeat from nopaline C58 T-DNA
