[The description below was written by a language model from this plasmid's Addgene catalogue record and pLannotate feature annotations shown in this document.]
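Description:
pSW012 is a plant expression construct built in the pICH47732 backbone, a Golden Gate/MoClo-style acceptor vector. It carries a reporter transcription unit described as pDefence12:Eluc. In this unit, a defence-induced promoter from wheat (Triticum aestivum) drives a green-shifted luciferase (ELuc). The insert was domesticated by removing internal BsaI and BpiI sites, which keeps it compatible with Type IIS restriction-based assembly into larger multigene constructs.

The annotated features describe the backbone well but leave most of the payload unlabelled. The promoter and luciferase coding sequence were not recognised by the automated annotation. They presumably occupy the unannotated region upstream of the NOS terminator, which supplies the transcription termination and polyadenylation signal for the cassette. The short hits to a Drosophila U6-3 promoter and to TetR are tiny fragments and are most likely spurious matches rather than functional parts.

The cassette lies between nopaline-type left and right T-DNA border repeats, so the region is arranged for Agrobacterium-mediated transfer. In E. coli the plasmid replicates from a high-copy ColE1/pUC-type origin. It also carries the broad-host-range incP oriV together with trfA, which encodes the replication initiator for that origin and allows maintenance in Agrobacterium. Selection in bacteria is by ampicillin/carbenicillin through the β-lactamase gene and its native promoter. No plant selectable marker is annotated.

From the stated purpose, the construct serves as a luminescent readout of defence signalling in plant cells, with luciferase output reporting activation of the defence-responsive promoter. The record does not specify the assay system or the stimulus that induces the promoter.
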