Addgene plasmid #201329: pSW012
Purpose: pDefence12:Eluc (defence-induced promoter with green-shifted luciferase expression cassette)
Depositing lab: Benjamin Schwessinger. Depositing organization: Australian National University.
Backbone
  Vector backbone: pICH47732
  Vector type: Plant Expression
Growth in bacteria
  Bacterial resistance: Ampicillin, 100 μg/mL
  Growth temperature: 37°C
  Growth strain: DH5alpha
  Copy number: High Copy
Gene/Insert
  Gene/Insert name: pDefence12:Eluc
  Species: Triticum aestivum
  Mutation: removal of BsaI and BpiI sites
  Cloning method: Restriction Enzyme; 5′ cloning site unknown (unknown if destroyed)
Terms and licenses: Academic/Nonprofit Terms; Industry Terms: Not Available to Industry
How to cite: pSW012 was a gift from Benjamin Schwessinger (Addgene plasmid # 201329 ; http://n2t.net/addgene:201329 ; RRID:Addgene_201329)
